Addgene plasmid #242540: pCART0002_pIVTRup(BsmBI)_CBE4max-SpRY
Purpose: IVT
Depositing lab: Christoph Bock & Paul Datlinger. Depositing organization: CeMM Research Center for Molecular Medicine. Publication: Systematic discovery of CRISPR-boosted CAR T cell immunotherapies. Datlinger P, Pankevich EV, Arnold CD, Pranckevicius N, Lin J, Romanovskaia D, Schaefer M, Piras F, Orts AC, Nemc A, Biesaga PN, Chan M, Neuwirth T, Artemov AV, Li W, Ladstatter S, Krausgruber T, Bock C. Nature. 2025 Oct;646(8086):963-972. doi: 10.1038/s41586-025-09507-9. Epub 2025 Sep 24. PubMed 40993398.
Backbone
  Vector backbone: pIVTRup(BsmBI)
  Vector type: CRISPR
Growth in bacteria
  Bacterial resistance: Ampicillin, 100 μg/mL
  Growth temperature: 37°C
  Growth strain: DH5alpha
  Copy number: High Copy
Gene/Insert
  Gene/Insert name: CBE4max-SpRY (SpRY-CBE)
  Species: Other
  Insert size (bp): 5565
  Mutation: D10A
  Cloning method: Gibson Cloning
Resource information
  A portion of this plasmid was derived from a plasmid made by: 10.1126/science.aba8853 (Walton et al. 2020)
Terms and licenses: Academic/Nonprofit Terms; Industry Terms: Not Available to Industry
Depositor comments: Source insert Addgene ID 139999
How to cite: pCART0002_pIVTRup(BsmBI)_CBE4max-SpRY was a gift from Christoph Bock & Paul Datlinger (Addgene plasmid # 242540 ; http://n2t.net/addgene:242540 ; RRID:Addgene_242540)
