[The description below was written by a language model from this plasmid's Addgene catalogue record and pLannotate feature annotations shown in this document.]
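Description:
pCART0002_pIVTRup(BsmBI)_CBE4max-SpRY is a bacterial template plasmid for in vitro transcription (IVT) of mRNA encoding a cytosine base editor. It is built on the pIVTRup(BsmBI) backbone and catalogued as a CRISPR vector. The 9.8 kb plasmid is maintained at high copy in E. coli through a ColE1/pUC-type origin and is selected with ampicillin via the β-lactamase gene. The annotation also detects a neo (kanamycin/neomycin resistance) coding sequence next to a Tn5 transposase fragment, an f1 origin, and remnants of a lac cloning region (lacZα fragment, lac promoter and operator, CAP site, lacI fragment). These appear to be backbone carry-over, and only ampicillin is recorded as the selection.

The payload, about 5.6 kb and inserted by Gibson cloning, is CBE4max-SpRY. Two T7 promoter sequences are annotated upstream and provide the start point for T7 RNA polymerase transcription. The open reading frame then runs through rat APOBEC1 cytidine deaminase, a Streptococcus pyogenes Cas9 derivative and the uracil glycosylase inhibitor UGI from phage PBS2. The Cas9 carries the recorded D10A mutation, which makes it a nickase, and it is the SpRY variant, engineered to have greatly relaxed PAM requirements. The insert derives from a previously published SpRY base editor plasmid. In this design the guide RNA-directed nickase brings the deaminase to target cytosines, and UGI blocks uracil excision so that C-to-T conversion is favoured. The feature table annotates a single UGI copy and does not list nuclear localisation signals, untranslated regions or a poly(A) tract. The recorded purpose is simply IVT, and the associated study concerns CRISPR-based improvement of CAR T cells, which suggests use of the mRNA for base editing in T cells.
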