Features (pLannotate 1.2.2; 17 found; start..end, strand, type, name):
     75..93      +  promoter       T7 promoter: promoter for bacteriophage T7 RNA polymerase
    165..183     +  promoter       T7 promoter: promoter for bacteriophage T7 RNA polymerase
    286..969     +  CDS            Apobec1: ABEC1_RAT - Experimental evidence at protein level: Swiss-Prot protein existence level 1. Catalytic component of the apolipoprotein B mRNA editing enzyme complex which is responsible for the postranscriptional editing of a CAA codon for Gln to a UAA codon for stop in the APOB mRNA. May also play a role in the epigenetic regulation of gene expression by participating in DNA demethylation. From Rattus norvegicus (Rat).
   1066..5162    +  CDS            Cas9 (fragment): Cas9 (Csn1) endonuclease from the Streptococcus pyogenes Type II CRISPR/Cas system generates RNA-guided double strand breaks in DNA
   5476..5724    +  CDS            UGI: UNGI_BPPB2 - Experimental evidence at protein level: Swiss-Prot protein existence level 1. This protein binds specifically and reversibly to the host uracil-DNA glycosylase, preventing removal of uracil residues from PBS2 DNA by the host uracil-excision repair system. From Bacillus phage PBS2 (Bacteriophage PBS2).
   5922..5945    -  promoter       URA3 promoter (fragment): S. cerevisiae URA3
   6133..6149    -  protein_bind   lac operator: The lac repressor binds to the lac operator to inhibit transcription in E. coli. This inhibition can be relieved by adding lactose or isopropyl-β-D-thiogalactopyranoside (IPTG). lac repressor encoded by lacI
   6157..6187    -  promoter       lac promoter: promoter for the E. coli lac operon
   6202..6223    -  protein_bind   CAP binding site: CAP binding activates transcription in the presence of cAMP. E. coli catabolite activator protein
   6236..6328    -  CDS            lacI (fragment): lac repressor; lacI; The lac repressor binds to the lac operator to inhibit transcription in E. coli. This inhibition can be relieved by adding lactose or isopropyl-β-D-thiogalactopyranoside (IPTG).
   6511..7099    -  rep_origin     ori: high-copy-number ColE1/pMB1/pBR322/pUC origin of replication
   7270..8130    -  CDS            AmpR: β-lactamase; bla; confers resistance to ampicillin, carbenicillin, and related antibiotics
   8131..8147    -  promoter       AmpR promoter (fragment): bla
   8151..8942    -  CDS            neo: KKA2_KLEPN - Also known as kan, nptII. Experimental evidence at protein level: Swiss-Prot protein existence level 1. Resistance to kanamycin, neomycin, paromomycin, ribostamycin, butirosin and gentamicin B. From Klebsiella pneumoniae.
   8974..9273    -  CDS            tnpA (fragment): TN5P_ECOLX - Also known as tnp. Experimental evidence at protein level: Swiss-Prot protein existence level 1. Mediates transposition of transposon Tn5 by a 'cut and paste' mechanism. First, the monomeric transposase binds the 19 bp inverted DNA repeats flanking the transposon. Then, dimerization of the DNA- bound transposase creates a synaptic DNA complex. After nicking of the first DNA strand, excision of the transposon proceeds through a series of intermediates. The transposase then mediates the insertion of the transposon at a new site by strand transfer. The activity of the wild- type tran
   9286..9714    -  rep_origin     f1 ori (sequence partly withheld): f1 bacteriophage origin of replication; arrow indicates direction of (+) strand synthesis
   9718..72      -  CDS            lacZα (fragment) (across the origin): LacZα fragment of β-galactosidase; lacZ fragment
>Addgene plasmid #242540 | pCART0002_pIVTRup(BsmBI)_CBE4max-SpRY | addgene full sequence | sequence record 493696 | Addgene NGS Result
CTGCAAGGCGATTAAGTTGGGTAACGCCAGGGTTTTCCCAGTCACGACGTTGTAAAACGACGGCCAGTGA
ATTGTAATACGACTCACTATAGGGCGAATTGGGCCCTCTAGATGCATGCTCGAGCGGCCGCCAGTGTGAT
GGATTTGGACCCTCGTACAGAAGCTAATACGACTCACTATAGGGAAATAAGAGAGAAAAGAAGAGTAAGA
AGAAATATAAGAGCCACCATGAAACGGACAGCCGACGGAAGCGAGTTCGAGTCACCAAAGAAGAAGCGGA
AAGTCTCCTCAGAGACTGGGCCTGTCGCCGTCGATCCAACCCTGCGCCGCCGGATTGAACCTCACGAGTT
TGAAGTGTTCTTTGACCCCCGGGAGCTGAGAAAGGAGACATGCCTGCTGTACGAGATCAACTGGGGAGGC
AGGCACTCCATCTGGAGGCACACCTCTCAGAACACAAATAAGCACGTGGAGGTGAACTTCATCGAGAAGT
TTACCACAGAGCGGTACTTCTGCCCCAATACCAGATGTAGCATCACATGGTTTCTGAGCTGGTCCCCTTG
CGGAGAGTGTAGCAGGGCCATCACCGAGTTCCTGTCCAGATATCCACACGTGACACTGTTTATCTACATC
GCCAGGCTGTATCACCACGCAGACCCAAGGAATAGGCAGGGCCTGCGCGATCTGATCAGCTCCGGCGTGA
CCATCCAGATCATGACAGAGCAGGAGTCCGGCTACTGCTGGCGGAACTTCGTGAATTATTCTCCTAGCAA
CGAGGCCCACTGGCCTAGGTACCCACACCTGTGGGTGCGCCTGTACGTGCTGGAGCTGTATTGCATCATC
CTGGGCCTGCCCCCTTGTCTGAATATCCTGCGGAGAAAGCAGCCCCAGCTGACCTTCTTTACAATCGCCC
TGCAGTCTTGTCACTATCAGAGGCTGCCACCCCACATCCTGTGGGCCACAGGCCTGAAGTCTGGAGGATC
TAGCGGAGGATCCTCTGGCAGCGAGACACCAGGAACAAGCGAGTCAGCAACACCAGAGAGCAGTGGCGGC
AGCAGCGGCGGCAGCGACAAGAAGTACAGCATCGGCCTGGCCATCGGCACCAACTCTGTGGGCTGGGCCG
TGATCACCGACGAGTACAAGGTGCCCAGCAAGAAATTCAAGGTGCTGGGCAACACCGACCGGCACAGCAT
CAAGAAGAACCTGATCGGAGCCCTGCTGTTCGACAGCGGCGAAACAGCCGAGAGAACCCGGCTGAAGAGA
ACCGCCAGAAGAAGATACACCAGACGGAAGAACCGGATCTGCTATCTGCAAGAGATCTTCAGCAACGAGA
TGGCCAAGGTGGACGACAGCTTCTTCCACAGACTGGAAGAGTCCTTCCTGGTGGAAGAGGATAAGAAGCA
CGAGCGGCACCCCATCTTCGGCAACATCGTGGACGAGGTGGCCTACCACGAGAAGTACCCCACCATCTAC
CACCTGAGAAAGAAACTGGTGGACAGCACCGACAAGGCCGACCTGCGGCTGATCTATCTGGCCCTGGCCC
ACATGATCAAGTTCCGGGGCCACTTCCTGATCGAGGGCGACCTGAACCCCGACAACAGCGACGTGGACAA
GCTGTTCATCCAGCTGGTGCAGACCTACAACCAGCTGTTCGAGGAAAACCCCATCAACGCCAGCGGCGTG
GACGCCAAGGCCATCCTGTCTGCCAGACTGAGCAAGAGCAGACGGCTGGAAAATCTGATCGCCCAGCTGC
CCGGCGAGAAGAAGAATGGCCTGTTCGGAAACCTGATTGCCCTGAGCCTGGGCCTGACCCCCAACTTCAA
GAGCAACTTCGACCTGGCCGAGGATGCCAAACTGCAGCTGAGCAAGGACACCTACGACGACGACCTGGAC
AACCTGCTGGCCCAGATCGGCGACCAGTACGCCGACCTGTTTCTGGCCGCCAAGAACCTGTCCGACGCCA
TCCTGCTGAGCGACATCCTGAGAGTGAACACCGAGATCACCAAGGCCCCCCTGAGCGCCTCTATGATCAA
GAGATACGACGAGCACCACCAGGACCTGACCCTGCTGAAAGCTCTCGTGCGGCAGCAGCTGCCTGAGAAG
TACAAAGAGATTTTCTTCGACCAGAGCAAGAACGGCTACGCCGGCTACATTGACGGCGGAGCCAGCCAGG
AAGAGTTCTACAAGTTCATCAAGCCCATCCTGGAAAAGATGGACGGCACCGAGGAACTGCTCGTGAAGCT
GAACAGAGAGGACCTGCTGCGGAAGCAGCGGACCTTCGACAACGGCAGCATCCCCCACCAGATCCACCTG
GGAGAGCTGCACGCCATTCTGCGGCGGCAGGAAGATTTTTACCCATTCCTGAAGGACAACCGGGAAAAGA
TCGAGAAGATCCTGACCTTCCGCATCCCCTACTACGTGGGCCCTCTGGCCAGGGGAAACAGCAGATTCGC
CTGGATGACCAGAAAGAGCGAGGAAACCATCACCCCCTGGAACTTCGAGGAAGTGGTGGACAAGGGCGCT
TCCGCCCAGAGCTTCATCGAGCGGATGACCAACTTCGATAAGAACCTGCCCAACGAGAAGGTGCTGCCCA
AGCACAGCCTGCTGTACGAGTACTTCACCGTGTATAACGAGCTGACCAAAGTGAAATACGTGACCGAGGG
AATGAGAAAGCCCGCCTTCCTGAGCGGCGAGCAGAAAAAGGCCATCGTGGACCTGCTGTTCAAGACCAAC
CGGAAAGTGACCGTGAAGCAGCTGAAAGAGGACTACTTCAAGAAAATCGAGTGCTTCGACTCCGTGGAAA
TCTCCGGCGTGGAAGATCGGTTCAACGCCTCCCTGGGCACATACCACGATCTGCTGAAAATTATCAAGGA
CAAGGACTTCCTGGACAATGAGGAAAACGAGGACATTCTGGAAGATATCGTGCTGACCCTGACACTGTTT
GAGGACAGAGAGATGATCGAGGAACGGCTGAAAACCTATGCCCACCTGTTCGACGACAAAGTGATGAAGC
AGCTGAAGCGGCGGAGATACACCGGCTGGGGCAGGCTGAGCCGGAAGCTGATCAACGGCATCCGGGACAA
GCAGTCCGGCAAGACAATCCTGGATTTCCTGAAGTCCGACGGCTTCGCCAACAGAAACTTCATGCAGCTG
ATCCACGACGACAGCCTGACCTTTAAAGAGGACATCCAGAAAGCCCAGGTGTCCGGCCAGGGCGATAGCC
TGCACGAGCACATTGCCAATCTGGCCGGCAGCCCCGCCATTAAGAAGGGCATCCTGCAGACAGTGAAGGT
GGTGGACGAGCTCGTGAAAGTGATGGGCCGGCACAAGCCCGAGAACATCGTGATCGAAATGGCCAGAGAG
AACCAGACCACCCAGAAGGGACAGAAGAACAGCCGCGAGAGAATGAAGCGGATCGAAGAGGGCATCAAAG
AGCTGGGCAGCCAGATCCTGAAAGAACACCCCGTGGAAAACACCCAGCTGCAGAACGAGAAGCTGTACCT
GTACTACCTGCAGAATGGGCGGGATATGTACGTGGACCAGGAACTGGACATCAACCGGCTGTCCGACTAC
GATGTGGACCATATCGTGCCTCAGAGCTTTCTGAAGGACGACTCCATCGACAACAAGGTGCTGACCAGAA
GCGACAAGAACCGGGGCAAGAGCGACAACGTGCCCTCCGAAGAGGTCGTGAAGAAGATGAAGAACTACTG
GCGGCAGCTGCTGAACGCCAAGCTGATTACCCAGAGAAAGTTCGACAATCTGACCAAGGCCGAGAGAGGC
GGCCTGAGCGAACTGGATAAGGCCGGCTTCATCAAGAGACAGCTGGTGGAAACCCGGCAGATCACAAAGC
ACGTGGCACAGATCCTGGACTCCCGGATGAACACTAAGTACGACGAGAATGACAAGCTGATCCGGGAAGT
GAAAGTGATCACCCTGAAGTCCAAGCTGGTGTCCGATTTCCGGAAGGATTTCCAGTTTTACAAAGTGCGC
GAGATCAACAACTACCACCACGCCCACGACGCCTACCTGAACGCCGTCGTGGGAACCGCCCTGATCAAAA
AGTACCCTAAGCTGGAAAGCGAGTTCGTGTACGGCGACTACAAGGTGTACGACGTGCGGAAGATGATCGC
CAAGAGCGAGCAGGAAATCGGCAAGGCTACCGCCAAGTACTTCTTCTACAGCAACATCATGAACTTTTTC
AAGACCGAGATTACCCTGGCCAACGGCGAGATCCGGAAGCGGCCTCTGATCGAGACAAACGGCGAAACCG
GGGAGATCGTGTGGGATAAGGGCCGGGATTTTGCCACCGTGCGGAAAGTGCTGAGCATGCCCCAAGTGAA
TATCGTGAAAAAGACCGAGGTGCAGACAGGCGGCTTCAGCAAAGAGTCTATCAGACCCAAGAGGAACAGC
GATAAGCTGATCGCCAGAAAGAAGGACTGGGACCCTAAGAAGTACGGCGGCTTCCTGTGGCCCACCGTGG
CCTATTCTGTGCTGGTGGTGGCCAAAGTGGAAAAGGGCAAGTCCAAGAAACTGAAGAGTGTGAAAGAGCT
GCTGGGGATCACCATCATGGAAAGAAGCAGCTTCGAGAAGAATCCCATCGACTTTCTGGAAGCCAAGGGC
TACAAAGAAGTGAAAAAGGACCTGATCATCAAGCTGCCTAAGTACTCCCTGTTCGAGCTGGAAAACGGCC
GGAAGAGAATGCTGGCCTCTGCCAAGCAGCTGCAGAAGGGAAACGAACTGGCCCTGCCCTCCAAATATGT
GAACTTCCTGTACCTGGCCAGCCACTATGAGAAGCTGAAGGGCTCCCCCGAGGATAATGAGCAGAAACAG
CTGTTTGTGGAACAGCACAAGCACTACCTGGACGAGATCATCGAGCAGATCAGCGAGTTCTCCAAGAGAG
TGATCCTGGCCGACGCTAATCTGGACAAAGTGCTGTCCGCCTACAACAAGCACCGGGATAAGCCCATCAG
AGAGCAGGCCGAGAATATCATCCACCTGTTTACCCTGACCAGACTGGGAGCCCCTAGAGCCTTCAAGTAC
TTTGACACCACCATCGACCCCAAGCAGTACAGAAGCACCAAAGAGGTGCTGGACGCCACCCTGATCCACC
AGAGCATCACCGGCCTGTACGAGACACGGATCGACCTGTCTCAGCTGGGAGGTGACAGCGGCGGGAGCGG
CGGGAGCGGGGGGAGCACTAATCTGAGCGACATCATTGAGAAGGAGACTGGGAAACAGCTGGTCATTCAG
GAGTCCATCCTGATGCTGCCTGAGGAGGTGGAGGAAGTGATCGGCAACAAGCCAGAGTCTGACATCCTGG
TGCACACCGCCTACGACGAGTCCACAGATGAGAATGTGATGCTGCTGACCTCTGACGCCCCCGAGTATAA
GCCTTGGGCCCTGGTCATCCAGGATTCTAACGGCGAGAATAAGATCAAGATGCTGAGCGGAGGATCCGGA
GGATCTGGAGGCAGCACCAACCTGTCTGACATCATCGAGAAGGAGACAGGCAAGCAGCTGGTCATCCAGG
AGAGCATCCTGATGCTGCCCGAAGAAGTCGAAGAAGTGATCGGAAACAAGCCTGAGAGCGATATCCTGGT
CCATACCGCCTACGACGAGAGTACCGACGAAAATGTGATGCTGCTGACATCCGACGCCCCAGAGTATAAG
CCCTGGGCTCTGGTCATCCAGGATTCCAACGGAGAGAACAAAATCAAAATGCTGTCTGGCGGCTCAAAAA
GAACCGCCGACGGCAGCGAATTCGAGCCCAAGAAGAAGAGGAAAGTCGGAGGCGGTTGAATCGCTGCCTT
CTGCGGGGCTTGCCTTCTGGCCATGCCCTTCTTCTCTCCCTTGCACCTGTACCTCTTGGTCTTTGAATAA
AGCCTGAGTAGGAAGTGAGGGTCTAGAAAAAAAAAAAAAAAAAAAAAAAGAAAAAAAAAAAAAAAAAAAA
AAAAAAAAAAAAAAAAAAAAAAAAAAAAAAAAAAAAATGAGACGCGATCAATAACCGACACTCCTGCGTC
GCCTACGCGCTACGATCTGCAGAATTCCAGCACACTGGCGGCCGTTACTAGTGGATCCGAGCTCGGTACC
AAGCTTGGCGTAATCATGGTCATAGCTGTTTCCTGTGTGAAATTGTTATCCGCTCACAATTCCACACAAC
ATACGAGCCGGAAGCATAAAGTGTAAAGCCTGGGGTGCCTAATGAGTGAGCTAACTCACATTAATTGCGT
TGCGCTCACTGCCCGCTTTCCAGTCGGGAAACCTGTCGTGCCAGCTGCATTAATGAATCGGCCAACGCGC
GGGGAGAGGCGGTTTGCGTATTGGGCGCTCTTCCGCTTCCTCGCTCACTGACTCGCTGCGCTCGGTCGTT
CGGCTGCGGCGAGCGGTATCAGCTCACTCAAAGGCGGTAATACGGTTATCCACAGAATCAGGGGATAACG
CAGGAAAGAACATGTGAGCAAAAGGCCAGCAAAAGGCCAGGAACCGTAAAAAGGCCGCGTTGCTGGCGTT
TTTCCATAGGCTCCGCCCCCCTGACGAGCATCACAAAAATCGACGCTCAAGTCAGAGGTGGCGAAACCCG
ACAGGACTATAAAGATACCAGGCGTTTCCCCCTGGAAGCTCCCTCGTGCGCTCTCCTGTTCCGACCCTGC
CGCTTACCGGATACCTGTCCGCCTTTCTCCCTTCGGGAAGCGTGGCGCTTTCTCATAGCTCACGCTGTAG
GTATCTCAGTTCGGTGTAGGTCGTTCGCTCCAAGCTGGGCTGTGTGCACGAACCCCCCGTTCAGCCCGAC
CGCTGCGCCTTATCCGGTAACTATCGTCTTGAGTCCAACCCGGTAAGACACGACTTATCGCCACTGGCAG
CAGCCACTGGTAACAGGATTAGCAGAGCGAGGTATGTAGGCGGTGCTACAGAGTTCTTGAAGTGGTGGCC
TAACTACGGCTACACTAGAAGAACAGTATTTGGTATCTGCGCTCTGCTGAAGCCAGTTACCTTCGGAAAA
AGAGTTGGTAGCTCTTGATCCGGCAAACAAACCACCGCTGGTAGCGGTGGTTTTTTTGTTTGCAAGCAGC
AGATTACGCGCAGAAAAAAAGGATCTCAAGAAGATCCTTTGATCTTTTCTACGGGGTCTGACGCTCAGTG
GAACGAAAACTCACGTTAAGGGATTTTGGTCATGAGATTATCAAAAAGGATCTTCACCTAGATCCTTTTA
AATTAAAAATGAAGTTTTAAATCAATCTAAAGTATATATGAGTAAACTTGGTCTGACAGTTACCAATGCT
TAATCAGTGAGGCACCTATCTCAGCGATCTGTCTATTTCGTTCATCCATAGTTGCCTGACTCCCCGTCGT
GTAGATAACTACGATACGGGAGGGCTTACCATCTGGCCCCAGTGCTGCAATGATACCGCGAGACCCACGC
TCACCGGCTCCAGATTTATCAGCAATAAACCAGCCAGCCGGAAGGGCCGAGCGCAGAAGTGGTCCTGCAA
CTTTATCCGCCTCCATCCAGTCTATTAATTGTTGCCGGGAAGCTAGAGTAAGTAGTTCGCCAGTTAATAG
TTTGCGCAACGTTGTTGCCATTGCTACAGGCATCGTGGTGTCACGCTCGTCGTTTGGTATGGCTTCATTC
AGCTCCGGTTCCCAACGATCAAGGCGAGTTACATGATCCCCCATGTTGTGCAAAAAAGCGGTTAGCTCCT
TCGGTCCTCCGATCGTTGTCAGAAGTAAGTTGGCCGCAGTGTTATCACTCATGGTTATGGCAGCACTGCA
TAATTCTCTTACTGTCATGCCATCCGTAAGATGCTTTTCTGTGACTGGTGAGTACTCAACCAAGTCATTC
TGAGAATAGTGTATGCGGCGACCGAGTTGCTCTTGCCCGGCGTCAATACGGGATAATACCGCGCCACATA
GCAGAACTTTAAAAGTGCTCATCATTGGAAAACGTTCTTCGGGGCGAAAACTCTCAAGGATCTTACCGCT
GTTGAGATCCAGTTCGATGTAACCCACTCGTGCACCCAACTGATCTTCAGCATCTTTTACTTTCACCAGC
GTTTCTGGGTGAGCAAAAACAGGAAGGCAAAATGCCGCAAAAAAGGGAATAAGGGCGACACGGAAATGTT
GAATACTCATACTCTTCCTTTTTCAATTCAGAAGAACTCGTCAAGAAGGCGATAGAAGGCGATGCGCTGC
GAATCGGGAGCGGCGATACCGTAAAGCACGAGGAAGCGGTCAGCCCATTCGCCGCCAAGCTCTTCAGCAA
TATCACGGGTAGCCAACGCTATGTCCTGATAGCGGTCCGCCACACCCAGCCGGCCACAGTCGATGAATCC
AGAAAAGCGGCCATTTTCCACCATGATATTCGGCAAGCAGGCATCGCCATGGGTCACGACGAGATCCTCG
CCGTCGGGCATGCGCGCCTTGAGCCTGGCGAACAGTTCGGCTGGCGCGAGCCCCTGATGCTCTTCGTCCA
GATCATCCTGATCGACAAGACCGGCTTCCATCCGAGTACGTGCTCGCTCGATGCGATGTTTCGCTTGGTG
GTCGAATGGGCAGGTAGCCGGATCAAGCGTATGCAGCCGCCGCATTGCATCAGCCATGATGGATACTTTC
TCGGCAGGAGCAAGGTGGGATGACAGGAGATCCTGCCCCGGCACTTCGCCCAATAGCAGCCAGTCCCTTC
CCGCTTCAGTGACAACGTCGAGCACAGCTGCGCAAGGAACGCCCGTCGTGGCCAGCCACGATAGCCGCGC
TGCCTCGTCCTGCAGTTCATTCAGGGCACCGGACAGGTCGGTCTTGACAAAAAGAACCGGGCGCCCCTGC
GCTGACAGCCGGAACACGGCGGCATCAGAGCAGCCGATTGTCTGTTGTGCCCAGTCATAGCCGAATAGCC
TCTCCACCCAAGCGGCCGGAGAACCTGCGTGCAATCCATCTTGTTCAATCATGCGAAACGATCCTCATCC
TGTCTCTTGATCAGATCTTGATCCCCTGCGCCATCAGATCCTTGGCGGCAAGAAAGCCATCCAGTTTACT
TTGCAGGGCTTCCCAACCTTACCAGAGGGCGCCCCAGCTGGCAATTCCGGTTCGCTTGCTGTCCATAAAA
CCGCCCAGTCTAGCTATCGCCATGTAAGCCCACTGCAAGCTACCTGCTTTCTCTTTGCGCTTGCGTTTTC
CCTTGTCCAGATAGCCCAGTAGCTGACATTCATCCGGGGTCAGCACCGTTTCTGCGGACTGGCTTTCTAC
GTGTTCCGCTTCCTTTAGCAGCCCTTGCGCCCTGAATTTTGTTAAAATTCGCGTTAAATTTTTGTTAAAT
CAGCTCATTTTTTAACCAATAGGCCGAAATCGGCAAAATCCCTTATAAATCAAAAGAATAGACCGAGATA
GGGT
[37 nt withheld, positions 9385-9421]
AAAGAACGTGGACTCCAACGTCAAAGG
[49 nt withheld, positions 9449-9497]
T
[91 nt withheld, positions 9499-9589]
G
[124 nt withheld, positions 9591-9714]
CCATTCGCCATTCAGGCTGCGCAACTGTTGGGAAGGGCGATCGGTGCGGGCCTCTTCGCTATTACGCCAG
CTGGCGAAAGGGGGATGTG
